>Addgene plasmid #196926 | IRE-let7-SunTag-TREAT | addgene full sequence | sequence record 387510 | Addgene NGS Result
GCGTAATCATGGTCATAGCTGTTTCCTGTGTGAAATTGTTATCCGCTCACAATTCCACACAACATACGAG
CCGGAAGCATAAAGTGTAAAGCCTGGGGTGCCTAATGAGTGAGCTAACTCACATTAATTGCGTTGCGCTC
ACTGCCCGCTTTCCAGTCGGGAAACCTGTCGTGCCAGCTGCATTAATGAATCGGCCAACGCGCGGGGAGA
GGCGGTTTGCGTATTGGGCGCTCTTCCGCTTCCTCGCTCACTGACTCGCTGCGCTCGGTCGTTCGGCTGC
GGCGAGCGGTATCAGCTCACTCAAAGGCGGTAATACGGTTATCCACAGAATCAGGGGATAACGCAGGAAA
GAACATGTGAGCAAAAGGCCAGCAAAAGGCCAGGAACCGTAAAAAGGCCGCGTTGCTGGCGTTTTTCCAT
AGGCTCCGCCCCCCTGACGAGCATCACAAAAATCGACGCTCAAGTCAGAGGTGGCGAAACCCGACAGGAC
TATAAAGATACCAGGCGTTTCCCCCTGGAAGCTCCCTCGTGCGCTCTCCTGTTCCGACCCTGCCGCTTAC
CGGATACCTGTCCGCCTTTCTCCCTTCGGGAAGCGTGGCGCTTTCTCATAGCTCACGCTGTAGGTATCTC
AGTTCGGTGTAGGTCGTTCGCTCCAAGCTGGGCTGTGTGCACGAACCCCCCGTTCAGCCCGACCGCTGCG
CCTTATCCGGTAACTATCGTCTTGAGTCCAACCCGGTAAGACACGACTTATCGCCACTGGCAGCAGCCAC
TGGTAACAGGATTAGCAGAGCGAGGTATGTAGGCGGTGCTACAGAGTTCTTGAAGTGGTGGCCTAACTAC
GGCTACACTAGAAGAACAGTATTTGGTATCTGCGCTCTGCTGAAGCCAGTTACCTTCGGAAAAAGAGTTG
GTAGCTCTTGATCCGGCAAACAAACCACCGCTGGTAGCGGTGGTTTTTTTGTTTGCAAGCAGCAGATTAC
GCGCAGAAAAAAAGGATCTCAAGAAGATCCTTTGATCTTTTCTACGGGGTCTGACGCTCAGTGGAACGAA
AACTCACGTTAAGGGATTTTTGTCATGAGATTATCAAAAAGGATCTTCACCTAGATCCTTTTAAATTAAA
AATGAAGTTTTAAATCAATCTAAAGTATATATGAGTAAACTTGGTCTGACAGTTACCAATGCTTAATCAG
TGAGGCACCTATCTCAGCGATCTGTCTATTTCGTTCATCCATAGTTGCCTGACTCCCCGTCGTGTAGATA
ACTACGATACGGGAGGGCTTACCATCTGGCCCCAGTGCTGCAATGATACCGCGAGACCCACGCTCACCGG
CTCCAGATTTATCAGCAATAAACCAGCCAGCCGGAAGGGCCGAGCGCAGAAGTGGTCCTGCAACTTTATC
CGCCTCCATCCAGTCTATTAATTGTTGCCGGGAAGCTAGAGTAAGTAGTTCGCCAGTTAATAGTTTGCGC
AACGTTGTTGCCATTGCTACAGGCATCGTGGTGTCACGCTCGTCGTTTGGTATGGCTTCATTCAGCTCCG
GTTCCCAACGATCAAGGCGAGTTACATGATCCCCCATGTTGTGCAAAAAAGCGGTTAGCTCCTTCGGTCC
TCCGATCGTTGTCAGAAGTAAGTTGGCCGCAGTGTTATCACTCATGGTTATGGCAGCACTGCATAATTCT
CTTACTGTCATGCCATCCGTAAGATGCTTTTCTGTGACTGGTGAGTACTCAACCAAGTCATTCTGAGAAT
AGTGTATGCGGCGACCGAGTTGCTCTTGCCCGGCGTCAATACGGGATAATACCGCGCCACATAGCAGAAC
TTTAAAAGTGCTCATCATTGGAAAACGTTCTTCGGGGCGAAAACTCTCAAGGATCTTACCGCTGTTGAGA
TCCAGTTCGATGTAACCCACTCGTGCACCCAACTGATCTTCAGCATCTTTTACTTTCACCAGCGTTTCTG
GGTGAGCAAAAACAGGAAGGCAAAATGCCGCAAAAAAGGGAATAAGGGCGACACGGAAATGTTGAATACT
CATACTCTTCCTTTTTCAATATTATTGAAGCATTTATCAGGGTTATTGTCTCATGAGCGGATACATATTT
GAATGTATTTAGAAAAATAAACAAATAGGGGTTCCGCGCACATTTCCCCGAAAAGTGCCACCTGACGTCT
AAGAAACCATTATTATCATGACATTAACCTATAAAAATAGGCGTATCACGAGGCCCTTTCGTCTCGCGCG
TTTCGGTGATGACGGTGAAAACCTCTGACACATGCAGCTCCCGGAGACGGTCACAGCTTGTCTGTAAGCG
GATGCCGGGAGCAGACAAGCCCGTCAGGGCGCGTCAGCGGGTGTTGGCGGGTGTCGGGGCTGGCTTAACT
ATGCGGCATCAGAGCAGATTGTACTGAGAGTGCACCATATGCGGTGTGAAATACCGCACAGATGCGTAAG
GAGAAAATACCGCATCAGGCGCCATTCGCCATTCAGGCTGCGCAACTGTTGGGAAGGGCGATCGGTGCGG
GCCTCTTCGCTATTACGCCAGCTGGCGAAAGGGGGATGTGCTGCAAGGCGATTAAGTTGGGTAACGCCAG
GGTTTTCCCAGTCACGACGTTGTAAAACGACGGCCAGTGAATTAATTCCAAGCTAAGTGAAAGACTCTGT
CTCAAAAACCAACCTGACACCTGAGCCGGAGCGTTGCCTCTCACTACCATAAATATATATACACAACACA
CACACACACACACACACACACACACACACACACACACACAATCATACACATAAACACAAWCACACACACA
CACAYRCACACACACACACACACACACACACACACACACAATCATACACATAAACACAATCACACACACA
CACATGCACAATCACACACACACAATCACACACACACACATCAATCAATCAATCAATCAATATACCAAAA
ATGATAGCTCATACCTGTAATCTTAGATGTGGGAAGGCTAAAACAGCAGGCTACCCATGACTTCAAGGTC
ACCCTGGGTTACAGAGTAGCTAATAGTCTAGCTTGAACTATAGTGTAGGATCTTTAAAAAAAAATTAACC
AACCAACCAACAAACAAACAAACAAACAACAACAACAACAAATGGAAGACAGAGGACAAAAAAAAATAAA
AGAAAAAGTAGAAAGCCAATGGAGATACTATCTTAAAATTAGAAATATTTATGACACATTCTGAATACTC
CATGTTTATTTCAAGGAAGCCAATGTAACTTTAAGTACTATGGCCATTTAATGTAAATACTTAAGAAAAA
AAACCAAATTAATTTTGATACATGCTGCATGTGAAAGACCCCCGCTGACGGGTAGTCAATCACTCAGAGG
AGACCCTCTCAAGGAACAGCGAGACCACAAGTCGGATGCAACTGCAAGAGGGTTTATTGGATACACGGGT
ACCCGGGCGACTCAGTCAATCGGAGGACTGGCGCCCCGAGTGAGGGGTTGTGGGCTCGAGCTCGGGGAGC
AGAAGCGCGCGAACAGAAGTCGAGCTAGCTTGCCAAACCTACAGGTGGGGTCTTTCATTCCCCCCTTTTT
CTGGAGACTAAATAAAATCTTTTATTTTATCTATGGCTCGTACTCTATAGGCTTCAGCTGGTGATATTGT
TGAGTCAAAACTAGAGCCTGGACCACTGATATCCTGTCTTTAACAAATTGGACTAATCCGGATCTGAAGT
TCCTATACTTTCTAGAGAATAGGAACTTCGGAATAGGAACTTCGCGGCCAGATCTTTTGCGGCCGCTTTG
GGCCGGCCGAATTCTTTACTCCCTATCAGTGATAGAGAACGTATGAAGAGTTTACTCCCTATCAGTGATA
GAGAACGTATGCAGACTTTACTCCCTATCAGTGATAGAGAACGTATAAGGAGTTTACTCCCTATCAGTGA
TAGAGAACGTATGACCAGTTTACTCCCTATCAGTGATAGAGAACGTATCTACAGTTTACTCCCTATCAGT
GATAGAGAACGTATATCCAGTTTACTCCCTATCAGTGATAGAGAACGTATAAGCTTTAGGCGTGTACGGT
GGGCGCCTATAAAAGCAGAGCTCGTTTAGTGAACCGTCAGATCGCCTGCTTCCAGACGTTCTTCGCCGAG
AGTCGTCGGGGTTTCCTGCTTCAACAGTGCTTGGACGGAACCCGGCGCTCGTTCCCCACCCCGGCCGGCC
GCCCATAGCCAGCCCTCCGTCACCTCTTCACCGCACCCTCGGACTGCCCCAAGGCCCCCGCCGCCGCTCC
AGCGCCGCGCAGCCACCGCCGCCGCCGCCGCCTCTCCTTAGTCGCCGCCATGACCGGTCCGGGTGGATCT
GGAGGTGGAGGTTCTGGAGGAGAAGAACTTTTGAGCAAGAATTATCATCTTGAGAACGAAGTGGCTCGTC
TTAAGAAAGGTTCTGGCAGTGGAGAAGAACTGCTTTCAAAGAATTACCACCTGGAAAATGAGGTAGCTAG
ACTGAAAAAGGGGAGCGGAAGTGGGGAGGAGTTGCTGAGCAAAAATTATCATTTGGAGAACGAAGTAGCA
CGACTAAAGAAAGGGTCCGGATCGGGTGAGGAGTTACTCTCGAAAAATTATCATCTCGAAAACGAAGTGG
CTCGGCTAAAAAAGGGCAGTGGTTCTGGAGAAGAGCTATTATCTAAAAACTACCACCTCGAAAATGAGGT
GGCACGCTTAAAAAAGGGAAGTGGCAGTGGTGAAGAGCTACTATCCAAGAATTATCATCTTGAGAACGAG
GTAGCGCGTTTGAAGAAGGGTTCCGGCTCAGGAGAGGAACTGCTCTCGAAGAACTATCATCTTGAAAATG
AGGTCGCTCGATTAAAAAAGGGATCGGGCAGTGGTGAGGAACTACTTTCAAAGAATTACCACCTCGAAAA
CGAAGTAGCTCGATTAAAGAAAGGTTCAGGGTCGGGTGAAGAATTACTGAGTAAAAATTATCATCTGGAA
AATGAGGTAGCGAGACTAAAAAAGGGGAGTGGTTCTGGCGAAGAGTTGCTATCGAAAAATTATCATCTTG
AGAACGAAGTTGCTAGGCTCAAAAAGGGCTCAGGCTCAGGCGAGGAGTTGCTCTCGAAAAACTACCACTT
GGAAAATGAGGTCGCGAGGTTGAAAAAGGGGAGCGGGTCGGGCGAGGAGTTATTGAGCAAAAACTATCAT
TTAGAGAACGAAGTCGCGCGCTTAAAGAAAGGCTCGGGCTCGGGCGAAGAACTCTTATCGAAGAACTACC
ACCTCGAAAATGAGGTCGCCAGGTTGAAAAAGGGCAGTGGCAGCGGGGAGGAACTCTTGAGCAAGAACTA
CCACTTGGAGAATGAGGTCGCGAGATTGAAGAAAGGGTCGGGGAGCGGCGAGGAATTGCTCAGCAAGAAT
TATCATTTGGAGAACGAAGTCGCCAGGCTCAAGAAAGGCTCGGGGTCGGGGGAGGAATTGTTGAGTAAAA
ACTACCACTTGGAAAATGAAGTCGCCAGGCTCAAAAAAGGGAGTGGGAGCGGCGAAGAGTTATTGAGCAA
AAATTACCACTTGGAGAACGAAGTGGCAAGGCTCAAGAAAGGGAGCGGCAGCGGGGAGGAGCTCTTATCG
AAGAACTACCACTTAGAGAATGAAGTCGCCCGCTTGAAGAAAGGCTCGGGGAGCGGGGAAGAGCTCTTGA
GCAAGAACTACCACTTGGAAAATGAGGTGGCGCGCTTGAAGAAAGGGAGCGGGAGCGGGGAAGAGTTACT
ATCTAAGAATTATCATCTCGAGAACGAGGTGGCTCGACTAAAGAAGGGCTCCGGCAGTGGGGAGGAACTC
CTGTCGAAGAACTATCATCTTGAAAATGAGGTTGCAAGACTTAAAAAGGGGTCCGGATCAGGTGAGGAAC
TACTCAGTAAGAATTACCACCTGGAAAACGAAGTAGCTCGATTAAAGAAAGGTTCAGGGTCGGGTGAAGA
ACTGCTCTCAAAAGATTATCATTTGGAAAATGAGGTTGCACGTTTAAAAAAGGGAAGTGGCAGTGGTGAG
GAACTTCTGTCGAAAAATTATCATCTCGAGAATGAAGTAGCCCGACTTAAAAAGGGTTCTGGCTCGGGTC
AGCGGCCGCACCGGTCAGCTTCCAAGGTGTACGACCCCGAGCAACGCAAACGCATGATCACTGGGCCTCA
GTGGTGGGCTCGCTGCAAGCAAATGAACGTGCTGGACTCCTTCATCAACTACTATGATTCCGAGAAGCAC
GCCGAGAACGCCGTGATTTTTCTGCATGGTAACGCTGCCTCCAGCTACCTGTGGAGGCACGTCGTGCCTC
ACATCGAGCCCGTGGCTAGATGCATCATCCCTGATCTGATCGGAATGGGTAAGTCCGGCAAGAGCGGGAA
TGGCTCATATCGCCTCCTGGATCACTACAAGTACCTCACCGCTTGGTTCGAGCTGCTGAACCTTCCAAAG
AAAATCATCTTTGTGGGCCACGACTGGGGGGCTTGTCTGGCCTTTCACTACTCCTACGAGCACCAAGACA
AGATCAAGGCCATCGTCCATGCTGAGAGTGTCGTGGACGTGATCGAGTCCTGGGACGAGTGGCCTGACAT
CGAGGAGGATATCGCCCTGATCAAGAGCGAAGAGGGCGAGAAAATGGTGCTTGAGAATAACTTCTTCGTC
GAGACCATGCTCCCAAGCAAGATCATGCGGAAACTGGAGCCTGAGGAGTTCGCTGCCTACCTGGAGCCAT
TCAAGGAGAAGGGCGAGGTTAGACGGCCTACCCTCTCCTGGCCTCGCGAGATCCCTCTCGTTAAGGGAGG
CAAGCCCGACGTCGTCCAGATTGTCCGCAACTACAACGCCTACCTTCGGGCCAGCGACGATCTGCCTAAG
ATGTTCATCGAGTCCGACCCTGGGTTCTTTTCCAACGCTATTGTCGAGGGAGCTAAGAAGTTCCCTAACA
CCGAGTTCGTGAAGGTGAAGGGCCTCCACTTCAGCCAGGAGGACGCTCCAGATGAAATGGGTAAGTACAT
CAAGAGCTTCGTGGAGCGCGTGCTGAAGAACGAGCAGATGGGAGTGCAGGTGGAAACCATCTCCCCAGGA
GACGGGCGCACCTTCCCCAAGCGCGGCCAGACCTGTGTGGTGCACTACACCGGGATGCTTGAAGATGGAA
AGAAAGTCGATTCCTCCCGGGACAGAAACAAGCCCTTTAAGTTTATGCTAGGCAAGCAGGAGGTGATCCG
AGGCTGGGAAGAAGGGGTTGCCCAGATGAGTGTGGGTCAGAGAGCCAAACTGACTATATCTCCAGATTAT
GCCTATGGTGCCACTGGGCACCCAGGCATCATCCCACCACATGCCACTCTCGTCTTCGATGTGGAGCTTC
TAAAACCGGAATAAGGGCCAGGGAAGAACTGGCTCGGAAAGAGGACCCCACATGTTGTAGCTTCAAGTTT
GGGCCAGGGAAGAACTGATCGCCGTGTAACCGCGGGGACAGCCTATTGAACTACCTCACTCGGAGCACAG
CCTATTGAACTACCTCAGGCCTGCACAGCCTATTGAACTACCTCACCGCGGCGCGCGCGGGATCCGGATC
CAACCTACAAAGAACGAGCAGTAAGTCGACAGATCCTACCTGCAAAGCACCAGAGGATATGGCCTCGGTG
CCTCAGCATCTTCAGATGTGCTGTCACTGTCCAATCTTCAAGCCAGCAGAGCATATGGGCTCGCTGGCTC
CACTGTCATTACAGTGGACCTGATCTTCTCCAATCAAAGGAGCAGAGGATATGGCCTCGCTCCCTCCGAC
TACATCAGGCTGGAAGTGACATCCATCATTCATCCCAGCAGAGCATATGGGCTCGCTGGGACCACAGCAT
GCCTCGAAGTGCTGAGAGACTATCATCAAACCGACAGAGGATATGGCCTCGTCGGCTCCTACTCCCTCCT
GGTGGAATACTTCTCCACTCTTCAACCCAGCAGAGCATATGGGCTCGCTGGGTCCATCAGAGATACAAGA
TCTCTCGACAGATCCTACCTGCAAAGCACCAGAGGATATGGCCTCGGTGCCTCAGCATCTTCAGATGTGC
TGTCACTGTCCAATCTTCAAGCCAGCAGAGCATATGGGCTCGCTGGCTCCACTGTCATTACAGTGGACCT
GATCTTCTCCAATCAAAGGAGCAGAGGATATGGCCTCGCTCCCTCCGACTACATCAGGCTGGAAGTGACA
TCCATCATTCATCCCAGCAGAGCATATGGGCTCGCTGGGACCACAGCATGCCTCGAAGTGCTGAGAGACT
ATCATCAAACCGACAGAGGATATGGCCTCGTCGGCTCCTACTCCCTCCTGGTGGAATACTTCTCCACTCT
TCAACCCAGCAGAGCATATGGGCTCGCTGGGTCCATCAGAGATACAAGATCTCTCGACAGATCCTACCTG
CAAAGCACCAGAGGATATGGCCTCGGTGCCTCAGCATCTTCAGATGTGCTGTCACTGTCCAATCTTCAAG
CCAGCAGAGCATATGGGCTCGCTGGCTCCACTGTCATTACAGTGGACCTGATCTTCTCCAATCAAAGGAG
CAGAGGATATGGCCTCGCTCCCTCCGACTACATCAGGCTGGAAGTGACATCCATCATTCATCCCAGCAGA
GCATATGGGCTCGCTGGGACCACAGCATGCCTCGAAGTGCTGAGAGACTATCATCAAACCGACAGAGGAT
ATGGCCTCGTCGGCTCCTACTCCCTCCTGGTGGAATACTTCTCCACTCTTCAACCCAGCAGAGCATATGG
GCTCGCTGGGTCCATCAGAGATACAAGATCTCTCGACAGATCCTACCTGCAAAGCACCAGAGGATATGGC
CTCGGTGCCTCAGCATCTTCAGATGTGCTGTCACTGTCCAATCTTCAAGCCAGCAGAGCATATGGGCTCG
CTGGCTCCACTGTCATTACAGTGGACCTGATCTTCTCCAATCAAAGGAGCAGAGGATATGGCCTCGCTCC
CTCCGACTACATCAGGCTGGAAGTGACATCCATCATTCATCCCAGCAGAGCATATGGGCTCGCTGGGACC
ACAGCATGCCTCGAAGTGCTGAGAGACTATCATCAAACCGACAGAGGATATGGCCTCGTCGGCTCCTACT
CCCTCCTGGTGGAATACTTCTCCACTCTTCAACCCAGCAGAGCATATGGGCTCGCTGGGTCCATCAGAGA
TACAAGATCTCTCGAGCCGCGGTGCGTAAGTCTGTTAACAGAATGCTGCATACGCTGAGTACTTCGAAAT
GTCATCCTCTGTCTGACACTGAACGTAATCCAGACGCGTAAGTCAGGCCGGAAAATTCCCGCCACCGGAA
GTTGAGTAGACGGTGCTGCCTGCGACTCAACCCCAGGAGGACTGGGTGAACAAAGCTGCGAAGTGATCCA
TGTAAGCCCTCAGAACCGTCTCGGAAAGAGGACCCCACATGTTGTAGCTTCAAGGCCCAATGTCAGACCA
CGCCATGGCGTGCCACTCTGCGGAGAGTGCAGTCTGCGACAGTGCCCCAGGAGGACTGGGTGAGGATCCT
ACCTACAAACGGCACGAGCATCAGCCGTGCCGCCCAGCATCTTCATCACTGTCCAATCTTCAAGCGTGCA
CGATCACGGCACGCTCCACTGTCATTACAGTCTTATCCAATCAAACTCCAGCAGCATCAGCGCTGGAGCT
CCGACTACATCAGGACATCCATCATTCAACGCTCGACGATCACGCGAGCGTCCACAGCATGCCTCAGACA
CTATCATCAAACGGCTGCACGATCACGGCAGCCGCTCCTACTGCCTCTACGTTATCGACTCTTCTGCGAC
GAGCATCAGCCGTCGCAACATCGGACATACCAGATCCTACCTACAAACGGCACGAGCATCAGCCGTGCCG
CCCAGCATCTTCATCACTGTCCAATCTTCAAGCGTGCACGATCACGGCACGCTCCACTGTCATTACAGTC
TTATCCAATCAAACTCCAGCAGCATCAGCGCTGGAGCTCCGACTACATCAGGACATCCATCATTCAACGC
TCGACGATCACGCGAGCGTCCACAGCATGCCTCAGACACTATCATCAAACGGCTGCACGATCACGGCAGC
CGCTCCTACTGCCTCTACGTTATCGACTCTTCTGCGACGAGCATCAGCCGTCGCAACATCGGACATACCA
GATCCTACCTACAAACGGCACGAGCATCAGCCGTGCCGCCCAGCATCTTCATCACTGTCCAATCTTCAAG
CGTGCACGATCACGGCACGCTCCACTGTCATTACAGTCTTATCCAATCAAACTCCAGCAGCATCAGCGCT
GGAGCTCCGACTACATCAGGACATCCATCATTCAACGCTCGACGATCACGCGAGCGTCCACAGCATGCCT
CAGACACTATCATCAAACGGCTGCACGATCACGGCAGCCGCTCCTACTGCCTCTACGTTATCGACTCTTC
TGCGACGAGCATCAGCCGTCGCAACATCGGACATACCAGATCCTACCTACAAACGGCACGAGCATCAGCC
GTGCCGCCCAGCATCTTCATCACTGTCCAATCTTCAAGCGTGCACGATCACGGCACGCTCCACTGTCATT
ACAGTCTTATCCAATCAAACTCCAGCAGCATCAGCGCTGGAGCTCCGACTACATCAGGACATCCATCATT
CAACGCTCGACGATCACGCGAGCGTCCACAGCATGCCTCAGACACTATCATCAAACGGCTGCACGATCAC
GGCAGCCGCTCCTACTGCCTCTACGTTATCGACTCTTCTGCGACGAGCATCAGCCGTCGCAACATCGGAC
ATACCAGATCTTCAATCGATTTCGCGCGGGATCCAGACCACCTCCCCTGCGAGCTAAGCTGGACAGCCAA
TGACGGGTAAGAGAGTGACATTTTTCACTAACCTAAGACAGGAGGGCCGTCAGAGCTACTGCCTAATCCA
AAGACGGGTAAAAGTGATAAAAATGTATCACTCCAACCTAAGACAGGCGCAGCTTCCGAGGGATTTGAGA
TCCAGACATGATAAGATACATTGATGAGTTTGGACAAACCAAAACTAGAATGCAGTGAAAAAAATGCCTT
ATTTGTGAAATTTGTGATGCTATTGCCTTATTTGTAACCATTATAAGCTGCAATAAACAAGTTAACAACA
ACAATTGCATTCATTTTATGTTTCAGGTTCAGGGGGAGGTGTGGGAGGTTTTTTAAAGCAAGTAAAACCT
CTACAAATGTGGTATGGCTGATTATGATCTGAAGTTCCTATACTATTTGAAGAATAGGAACTTCGGAATA
GGAACTTCGGATCTCATATGGCCATATGGGGGCGCCTAGAGAAGGAGTGAGGGCTGGATAAAGGGAGGAT
CGAGGCGGGGTCGAACGAGGAGGTTCAAGGGGGAGAGACGGGGCGGATGGAGGAAGAGGAGGCGGAGGCT
TAGGGAAAGGGCTTGACCCAGGGAGGGGGGTCAAAAGCCAAGGCTTCCCAGGTCACGATGTAGGGGACCT
GGTCTGGGTGTCCATGCGGGCCAGGTGAAAAGACCTTGATCTTAACCTGGGTGATGAGGTCTCGGTTAAA
GGTGCCGTCTCGCGGCCATCCGACGTTAAAGGTTGGCCATTCTGCAGAGCAGAAGGTAACCCAACGTCTC
TTCTTGACATCTACCGACTGGTTGTGAGCGATCCGCTCGACATCTTTCCAGTGACCTAAGGTCAAACTTA
AGGGAGTGGTAACAGGCTAGCCCGGGCCCATATTTTCAGACAAATACAGAAACACAGTCAGACAGAGACA
ACACAGAACGATGCTGCAGCAGACAAGACGCGCGGCGCGGCTTCGGTCCCAAACCGAAAGCAAAAATTCA
GACGGAGGCGGGAACTGTTTTAGGTTCTCGTCTCCTACCAGAACCACATATCCCTCCTCTAAGGGGGGTG
CACCAAAGAGTCCTAAACGATCGGGATTTTAGGACTCAGGTCGGGCCACAAAAACGGCCCCCGAAGTCCC
TGGGACGTCTCCCAGGGTTGCGGCCGGGTGTTCCGAACTCGTCAGTTCCACCACGGGTCCGCCAGATACA
GAGCTAGTTAGCTAACTAGTACCGACGCAGGCGCATAAAATCAGTCATAGACACTAGACAATCGGACAGA
CACAGATAAGTTGCTGGCCAGCTTACCTCCCGGTGGTGGGTCGGTGGTCCCTGGGCAGGGGTCTCCCGAT
CCCGGACGAGCCCCCAAATGAAAGACCCCCGCTGACGGGTAGTCAATCACTCAGAGGAGACCCTCCCAAG
GAACAGCGAGACCACAAGTCGGATGCAACTGCAAGAGGGTTTATTGGATACACGGGTACCCGGGCGACTC
AGTCAATCGGAGGACTGGCGCGCCGAGTGAGGGGTTGTGGGCTCTTTTATTGAGCTCGGGGAGCAGAAGC
GCGCGAACAGAAGCGAGAAGCGAACTGATTGGTTAGTTCAAATAAGGCACAGGGTCATTTCAGGTCCTTG
GGGCACCCTGGAAACATCTGATGGTTCTCTAGAAACTGCTGAGGGCTGGACCGCATCTGGGGACCATCTG
TTCTTGGCCCTGAGCCGGGGCAGGAACTGCTTACCACAGATATCCTGTTTGGCCCATATTCAGCTGTTCC
ATCTGTTCTTGGCCCTGAGCCGGGGCAGGAACTGCTTACCACAGATATCCTGTTTGGCCCATATTCAGCT
GTTCCATCTGTTCCTGACCTTGATCTGAACTTTTCTATTCTCAGTTATGTATTTTTCCATGCCTTGCAAA
ATGGCGTTACTTAAGCTAGCTTGCCAAACCTACAGGTGGGGTCTTTCACATGTATATGTCAAAAATAAAA
ATCAACTAATTGACTAGTAATTAATATGACTGGCATAATGGGAAATTGATCCTGACAGATGCAAACTGGC
TTCTCAGCAGCGCATTTATGTTGTCAACTGAGGAAGGAAACGTTAATGACAGAAACTCTAAGTAATTTCC
ACGTTTATCTATTTTTATTTATACTAGCTTTGGTAACAGGAATATTGCAGCATTCATGCACATTGAAACC
CTTATGAAATAAAAACATCTGTGCATTTAAAATGGAATTAACATTTTAAATGTTAAAAAAAGCTGGCTTA
GCTTCCCCCCGCCCCCTAGGGCATAGAACAAGTCAAATGCTTTATATATTTGAGTTTGGGATGTATTAGG
AAACTCCTAAGAGCAAAGCTAGCTTG
Features (pLannotate 1.2.2; 30 found; start..end, strand, type, name):
     34..56      -  protein_bind   lac operator (fragment): The lac repressor binds to the lac operator to inhibit transcription in E. coli. This inhibition can be relieved by adding lactose or isopropyl-β-D-thiogalactopyranoside (IPTG). lac repressor encoded by lacI
     60..90      -  promoter       lac promoter: promoter for the E. coli lac operon
    105..126     -  protein_bind   CAP binding site: CAP binding activates transcription in the presence of cAMP. E. coli catabolite activator protein
    139..231     -  CDS            lacI (fragment): lac repressor; lacI; The lac repressor binds to the lac operator to inhibit transcription in E. coli. This inhibition can be relieved by adding lactose or isopropyl-β-D-thiogalactopyranoside (IPTG).
    414..1002    -  rep_origin     ori: high-copy-number ColE1/pMB1/pBR322/pUC origin of replication
   1173..2033    -  CDS            AmpR: β-lactamase; bla; confers resistance to ampicillin, carbenicillin, and related antibiotics
   2034..2138    -  promoter       AmpR promoter: bla
   2233..2268    +  CDS            rop (fragment): Rop protein, which maintains plasmids at low copy number; rop
   2370..2469    +  misc_feature   bom (fragment): basis of mobility region from pBR322
   2475..2632    -  CDS            lacZα (fragment): LacZα fragment of β-galactosidase; lacZ fragment
   3322..3519    -  LTR            3' LTR (ΔU3) (fragment): self-inactivating 3' long terminal repeat (LTR) from Moloney murine leukemia virus
   3523..3559    -  LTR            3' LTR (ΔU3) (fragment): self-inactivating 3' long terminal repeat (LTR) from Moloney murine leukemia virus
   3601..3698    -  CDS            env (fragment): murine leukemia virus gPr80 envelope polyprotein precursor; env; proteolytically cleaved into gp70SU and p15TM subunits
   3706..3753    -  protein_bind   FRT: FLP-mediated recombination occurs in the 8-bp core sequence TCTAGAAA (Turan and Bode, 2011). FLP recombinase from the Saccharomyces cerevisiae 2μ plasmid
   3795..4108    +  promoter       TRE3GV promoter (fragment): 3rd-generation Tet-responsive promoter that can be activated by binding of Tet-On® 3G, optimized for retroviral and lentiviral vectors
   4138..4172    +  ncRNA          IRE I: Accession: RF00037 - Iron response element I
   4286..4304    -  promoter       chicken β-actin promoter (fragment): contains a 21-bp deletion relative to the standard chicken β-actin promoter
   4362..4418    +  CDS            GCN4_v4: GCN4 peptide optimized to improve solubility while preserving binding to an scFv-GFP fusion protein (Tanenbaum et al., 2014)
   4736..4759    +  CDS            GCN4_v4 (fragment): GCN4 peptide optimized to improve solubility while preserving binding to an scFv-GFP fusion protein (Tanenbaum et al., 2014)
   5028..5050    +  CDS            GCN4_v4 (fragment): GCN4 peptide optimized to improve solubility while preserving binding to an scFv-GFP fusion protein (Tanenbaum et al., 2014)
   6108..7037    +  CDS            hRluc: Renilla luciferase human codon-optimized
   7038..7361    +  CDS            DD: destabilization domain that can be stabilized by Shield1 in the ProteoTuner™ system L106P mutant of FKBP12
   9278..9356    +  ncRNA          Flavi xrRNA: Accession: RF03547 - General Flavivirus exoribonuclease-resistant RNA element
   9436..9510    +  ncRNA          Flavivirus SLIV: Accession: RF01415 - Flavivirus 3'UTR stem loop IV
  10989..11123   -  polyA_signal   SV40 poly(A) signal: SV40 polyadenylation signal
  11146..11229   -  CDS            large T antigen (fragment): large T antigen from SV40 (simian virus 40)
  11301..11705   -  CDS            gag (truncated) (fragment): truncated Moloney murine leukemia virus (MMLV) gag gene lacking the start codon
  11795..11883   -  misc_feature   MESV Ψ (fragment): packaging signal of murine embryonic stem cell virus
  11935..12134   -  misc_feature   MMLV Ψ: packaging signal of Moloney murine leukemia virus (MMLV)
  12197..12788   -  LTR            LTR: long terminal repeat from Moloney murine leukemia virus
