[The description below was written by a language model from this plasmid's Addgene catalogue record and pLannotate feature annotations shown in this document.]
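Description:
IRE-let7-SunTag-TREAT is a 13.2 kb mammalian expression plasmid on the pSF4 backbone, propagated in E. coli through a high-copy ColE1/pUC-type origin and selected with ampicillin (AmpR/β-lactamase). The backbone also carries Moloney murine leukemia virus elements in the opposite orientation to the reporter: a 5' LTR, MMLV and MESV Ψ packaging signals, truncated gag, an env fragment and a self-inactivating ΔU3 3' LTR. These suggest a retroviral vector origin, although the record does not say how the construct is delivered. A single FRT site lies just upstream of the reporter promoter, which would be compatible with FLP-mediated integration at a defined genomic locus.

The payload is a doxycycline-inducible reporter mRNA driven by a TRE3G-type Tet-responsive promoter. An iron response element (IRE) in the 5' UTR offers a handle for regulating translation through iron regulatory protein binding. The open reading frame begins with a SunTag array of GCN4_v4 peptide repeats, only some of which are annotated. Binding of an scFv–GFP fusion to these repeats allows nascent peptides to be seen on translating mRNAs. The array is followed by human codon-optimized Renilla luciferase fused to an FKBP12(L106P) destabilization domain, which promotes turnover of the mature protein.

Downstream, flavivirus exoribonuclease-resistant RNA structures (xrRNA and SLIV) match the TREAT design, in which 5'–3' decay intermediates are stabilized so that intact and degraded transcripts can be told apart. The name indicates let-7 microRNA sites, but these are not annotated, and long stretches of the 3' UTR also lack annotation. According to the record, the construct adds SunTag to the let7-IRE-TREAT reporter, for single-molecule imaging of how translation relates to mRNA decay.
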