Addgene plasmid #196926: IRE-let7-SunTag-TREAT
Purpose: SunTag cassette was added in the coding region in the let7-IRE-TREAT reporter
Depositing lab: Jeffrey Chao. Depositing organization: Friedrich Miescher Institute for Biomedical Research. Publication: Single-molecule imaging reveals translation-dependent destabilization of mRNAs. Dave P, Roth G, Griesbach E, Mateju D, Hochstoeger T, Chao JA. Mol Cell. 2023 Feb 16;83(4):589-606.e6. doi: 10.1016/j.molcel.2023.01.013. Epub 2023 Feb 1. PubMed 36731471.
Backbone
  Vector backbone: pSF4
  Vector type: Mammalian Expression, Bacterial Expression
Growth in bacteria
  Bacterial resistance: Ampicillin, 100 μg/mL
  Growth temperature: 37°C
  Growth strain: NEB Stable
  Copy number: High Copy
Gene/Insert
  Gene/Insert name: Renilla luciferase
  Species: Renilla reniformis
  Insert size (bp): 930
Terms and licenses: Academic/Nonprofit Terms; Industry Terms: Not Available to Industry
How to cite: IRE-let7-SunTag-TREAT was a gift from Jeffrey Chao (Addgene plasmid # 196926 ; http://n2t.net/addgene:196926 ; RRID:Addgene_196926)
